Addgene plasmid #138103: pYPQ134-STU-As
Purpose: (Empty Backbone) Golden Gate entry vector for 4th crRNA cloning with AsCas12a crRNA scaffold flanked by HH and HDV ribozymes
Depositing lab: Yiping Qi. Depositing organization: University of Maryland, College Park. Publication: Expanding the scope of plant genome engineering with Cas12a orthologs and highly multiplexable editing systems. Zhang Y, Ren Q, Tang X, Liu S, Malzahn AA, Zhou J, Wang J, Yin D, Pan C, Yuan M, Huang L, Yang H, Zhao Y, Fang Q, Zheng X, Tian L, Cheng Y, Le Y, McCoy B, Franklin L, Selengut JD, Mount SM, Que Q, Zhang Y, Qi Y. Nat Commun. 2021 Mar 29;12(1):1944. doi: 10.1038/s41467-021-22330-w. PubMed 33782402.
Backbone
  Vector backbone: pYPQ134A
  Vector type: Plant Expression, CRISPR
Growth in bacteria
  Bacterial resistance: Tetracycline, 10 μg/mL
  Growth temperature: 37°C
  Growth strain: DH5alpha
  Copy number: High Copy
Gene/Insert
  Cloning method: Restriction Enzyme
Terms and licenses: Academic/Nonprofit Terms; Industry Terms: Not Available to Industry
How to cite: pYPQ134-STU-As was a gift from Yiping Qi (Addgene plasmid # 138103 ; http://n2t.net/addgene:138103 ; RRID:Addgene_138103)
