[The description below was written by a language model from this plasmid's Addgene catalogue record and pLannotate feature annotations shown in this document.]
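Description:
pYPQ134-STU-As is a small (about 3.2 kb) empty Golden Gate entry vector built on the pYPQ134A backbone and catalogued as a plant expression/CRISPR plasmid. It is intended to receive the fourth crRNA in a multiplexed Cas12a guide array. The cloning position sits within an AsCas12a crRNA scaffold flanked by a hammerhead (HH) ribozyme and a hepatitis delta virus (HDV) ribozyme. In this kind of arrangement, the two self-cleaving ribozymes trim the transcript on either side of the crRNA, releasing a guide with defined ends from a longer RNA. This allows several guides to be processed out of a single transcript rather than each needing its own promoter.

The plasmid is maintained in E. coli at high copy through a ColE1/pUC-type origin and is selected with tetracycline, conferred by a tetracycline efflux gene (TcR) under its native tet promoter. The automated annotation detects only a partial match to a hammerhead ribozyme in the cassette region. It does not label the HDV ribozyme, the crRNA scaffold or the Golden Gate sites, so these elements are known from the catalogue description rather than the feature table. Other hits are a T7 promoter, the rrnB T1 and T2 terminators, and short fragments of lacI, KanR and the RSF origin, which appear to be backbone remnants rather than functional units. No plant promoter is annotated, and the record does not state what drives the cassette. As an entry module, it would normally be combined with the other crRNA-position vectors in the series, and the assembled array then moved into a plant expression context for multiplexed genome editing.
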