Features (pLannotate 1.2.2; 11 found; start..end, strand, type, name):
      1..54      -  CDS            lacI (fragment): lac repressor; lacI; The lac repressor binds to the lac operator to inhibit transcription in E. coli. This inhibition can be relieved by adding lactose or isopropyl-β-D-thiogalactopyranoside (IPTG).
     56..180     -  rep_origin     RSF ori (fragment): Plasmids containing the RSF 1030 origin of replication can be propagated in E. coli cells that contain additional plasmids with compatible origins.
    196..224     +  promoter       tet promoter: E. coli promoter for tetracycline efflux protein gene
    272..1462    +  CDS            TcR: tetracycline efflux protein; tet; confers resistance to tetracycline
   1560..1634    +  CDS            KanR (fragment): aminoglycoside phosphotransferase; aphA-3; confers resistance to kanamycin
   1637..1655    -  promoter       T7 promoter: promoter for bacteriophage T7 RNA polymerase
   1771..1794    +  misc_RNA       sTRSV HHRz (fragment): hammerhead ribozyme from the tobacco ringspot virus satellite RNA (Khvorova et al., 2003)
   2029..2617    +  rep_origin     ori: high-copy-number ColE1/pMB1/pBR322/pUC origin of replication
   2800..2892    +  CDS            lacI (fragment): lac repressor; lacI; The lac repressor binds to the lac operator to inhibit transcription in E. coli. This inhibition can be relieved by adding lactose or isopropyl-β-D-thiogalactopyranoside (IPTG).
   2947..2974    -  terminator     rrnB T2 terminator: transcription terminator T2 from the E. coli rrnB gene
   3106..3149    +  terminator     rrnB T1 terminator: Escherichia coli rrnB; transcription terminator T1 from the E. coli rrnB gene
>Addgene plasmid #138103 | pYPQ134-STU-As | addgene full sequence | sequence record 271962 | Addgene NGS Result
CTGCATTAATGAATCGGCCAACGCGCGGGGAGAGGCGGTTTGCGTATTGGGCGCTCTTCCGCTTCCTCGC
TCACTGACTCGCTGCGCTCGGTCGTTCGGCTGCGGCGAGCGGTATCAGCTCACTCAAAGGCGGTAATACG
GTTATCCACAGAATCAGGGGATAACGCAGGAAAGAACATGAATTAATTCTCATGTTTGACAGCTTATCAT
CGATTAGCTTTAATGCGGTAGTTTATCACAGTTAAATTGCTAACGCAGTCAGGCACCGTGTATGAAATCT
AACAATGCGCTCATCGTCATCCTCGGCACCGTCACCCTGGATGCTGTAGGCATAGGCTTGGTTATGCCGG
TACTGCCGGGCCTCTTGCGGGATATCGTCCATTCCGACAGCATCGCCAGTCACTATGGCGTGCTGCTAGC
GCTATATGCGTTGATGCAATTTCTATGCGCACCCGTTCTCGGAGCACTGTCCGACCGCTTTGGCCGCCGC
CCAGTCCTGCTCGCTTCGCTACTTGGAGCCACTATCGACTACGCGATCATGGCGACCACACCCGTCCTGT
GGATTCTCTACGCCGGACGCATCGTGGCCGGCATCACCGGCGCCACAGGTGCGGTTGCTGGCGCCTATAT
CGCCGACATCACCGATGGGGAAGATCGGGCTCGCCACTTCGGGCTCATGAGCGCTTGTTTCGGCGTGGGT
ATGGTGGCAGGCCCCGTGGCCGGGGGACTGTTGGGCGCCATCTCCTTACATGCACCATTCCTTGCGGCGG
CGGTGCTCAACGGCCTCAACCTACTACTGGGCTGCTTCCTAATGCAGGAGTCGCATAAGGGAGAGCGCCG
ACCCATGCCCTTGAGAGCCTTCAACCCAGTCAGCTCCTTCCGGTGGGCGCGGGGCATGACTATCGTCGCC
GCACTTATGACTGTCTTCTTTATCATGCAACTCGTAGGACAGGTGCCGGCAGCGCTCTGGGTCATTTTCG
GCGAGGACCGCTTTCGCTGGAGCGCGACGATGATCGGCCTGTCGCTTGCGGTATTCGGAATCTTGCACGC
CCTCGCTCAAGCCTTCGTCACTGGTCCCGCCACCAAACGTTTCGGCGAGAAGCAGGCCATTATCGCCGGC
ATGGCGGCCGACGCGCTGGGCTACGTCTTGCTGGCGTTCGCGACGCGAGGCTGGATGGCCTTCCCCATTA
TGATTCTTCTCGCTTCCGGCGGCATCGGGATGCCCGCGTTGCAGGCCATGCTGTCCAGGCAGGTAGATGA
CGACCATCAGGGACAGCTTCAAGGATCGCTCGCGGCTCTTACCAGCCTAACTTCGATCATTGGACCGCTG
ATCGTCACGGCGATTTATGCCGCCTCGGCGAGCACATGGAACGGGTTGGCATGGATTGTAGGCGCCGCCC
TATACCTTGTCTGCCTCCCCGCGTTGCGTCGCGGTGCATGGAGCCGGGCCACCTCGACCTGAATGGAAGC
CGGCGGCACCTCGCTAACGGATTCACCACTCCAAGAATTGGAGCCAATCAATTCTTGCGGAGAACTGTGA
ATGCGCAAACCAACCCTTGATCGGGGAAGAACAGTATGTCGAGCTATTTTTTGACTTACTGGGGATCAAG
CCTGATTGGGAGAAAATAAAATATCCCCTATAGTGAGTCGTATTACATGGTCATAGCTGTTTCCTGGCAG
CTCTGGCCCGTGTCTCAAAATCTCTGATGTTACATTGCACAAGATAAAAATATATCATCATGCCTCCTCT
AGAGGTCTCGCCAGAAATTACTGATGAGTCCGTGAGGACGAAACGAGTAAGCTCGTCTAATTTCTACTCT
TGTAGATGAGACGGAGCTCAGTCTGACCGCGGCGTCTCTGGCCGGCATGGTCCCAGCCTCCTCGCTGGCG
CCGGCTGGGCAACATGCTTCGGCATGGCGAATGGGACTGTTGGAGACCCTCGAGCCACCCATGACCAAAA
TCCCTTAACGTGAGTTACGCGTCGTTCCACTGAGCGTCAGACCCCGTAGAAAAGATCAAAGGATCTTCTT
GAGATCCTTTTTTTCTGCGCGTAATCTGCTGCTTGCAAACAAAAAAACCACCGCTACCAGCGGTGGTTTG
TTTGCCGGATCAAGAGCTACCAACTCTTTTTCCGAAGGTAACTGGCTTCAGCAGAGCGCAGATACCAAAT
ACTGTTCTTCTAGTGTAGCCGTAGTTAGGCCACCACTTCAAGAACTCTGTAGCACCGCCTACATACCTCG
CTCTGCTAATCCTGTTACCAGTGGCTGCTGCCAGTGGCGATAAGTCGTGTCTTACCGGGTTGGACTCAAG
ACGATAGTTACCGGATAAGGCGCAGCGGTCGGGCTGAACGGGGGGTTCGTGCACACAGCCCAGCTTGGAG
CGAACGACCTACACCGAACTGAGATACCTACAGCGTGAGCTATGAGAAAGCGCCACGCTTCCCGAAGGGA
GAAAGGCGGACAGGTATCCGGTAAGCGGCAGGGTCGGAACAGGAGAGCGCACGAGGGAGCTTCCAGGGGG
AAACGCCTGGTATCTTTATAGTCCTGTCGGGTTTCGCCACCTCTGACTTGAGCGTCGATTTTTGTGATGC
TCGTCAGGGGGGCGGAGCCTATGGAAAAACGCCAGCAACGCGGCCTTTTTACGGTTCCTGGCCTTTTGCT
GGCCTTTTGCTCACATGTTCTTTCCTGCGTTATCCCCTGATTCTGTGGATAACCGTATTACCGCCTTTGA
GTGAGCTGATACCGCTCGCCGCAGCCGAACGACCGAGCGCAGCGAGTCAGTGAGCGAGGAAGCGGAAGAG
CGCCCAATACGCAAACCGCCTCTCCCCGCGCGTTGGCCGATTCATTAATGCAGCTGGCACGACAGGTTTC
CCGACTGGAAAGCGGGCAGTGAGCGCAACGCAATTAATACGCGTACCGCTAGCCAGGAAGAGTTTGTAGA
AACGCAAAAAGGCCATCCGTCAGGATGGCCTTCTGCTTAGTTTGATGCCTGGCAGTTTATGGCGGGCGTC
CTGCCCGCCACCCTCCGGGCCGTTGCTTCACAACGTTCAAATCCGCTCCCGGCGGATTTGTCCTACTCAG
GAGAGCGTTCACCGACAAACAACAGATAAAACGAAAGGCCCAGTCTTCCGACTGAGCCTTTCGTTTTATT
TGATGCCTGGCAGTTCCCTACTCTCGCGTT
